>Addgene plasmid #44922 | pNFkB:eGFP | addgene full sequence | sequence record 352983 | Addgene NGS Result
AAGCGGAAGAGCGCCCAATACGCAAACCGCCTCTCCCCGCGCGTTGGCCGATTCATTAATGCAGCTGGCA
CGACAGGTTTCCCGACTGGAAAGCGGGCAGTGAGCGCAACGCAATTAATGTGAGTTAGCTCACTCATTAG
GCACCCCAGGCTTTACACTTTATGCTTCCGGCTCGTATGTTGTGTGGAATTGTGAGCGGATAACAATTTC
ACACAGGAAACAGCTATGACCATGATTACGCCAAGCGCGCAATTAACCCTCACTAAAGGGAACAAAAGCT
GGAGCTCCACCGCGGTGGCGGCCGCTCTAGAACTAGTGGATCTGCTGGGCTTGCTGAAGGTAGGGGGTCA
AGAACCAGAGGTGTAAAGTACTTGAGTAATTTTACTTGATTACTGTACTTAAGTATTATTTTTGGGGATT
TTTACTTTACTTGAGTACAATTAAAAATCAATACTTTTACTTTTACTTAATTACATTTTTTTAGAAAAAA
AAGTACTTTTTACTCCTTACAATTTTATTTACAGTCAAAAAGTACTTATTTTTTGGAGATCACTTCATTC
TATTTTCCCTTGCTATTACCAAACCAATTGAATTGCGCTGATGCCCAGTTTAATTTAAATGTTATTTATT
CTGCCTATGAAAATCGTTTTCACATTATATGAAATTGGTCAGACATGTTCATTGGTCCTTTGGAAGTGAC
GTCATGTCACATCTATTACCACAATGCACAGCACCTTGACCTGGAAATTAGGGAAATTATAACAGTCAAT
CAGTGGAAGAAAATGGAGGAAGTATGTGATTCATCAGCAGCTGCGAGCAGCACAGTCCAAAATCAGCCAC
AGGATCAAGAGCACCCGTGGCCGTATCTTCGCAGATCTGATCTAGAGGATCATAATCAGCCATACCACAT
TTGTAGAGGTTTTACTTGCTTTAAAAAACCTCCCACACCTCCCCCTGAACCTGAAACATAAAATGAATGC
AATTGTTGTTGTTAACTTGTTTATTGCAGCTTATAATGGTTACAAATAAAGCAATAGCATCACAAATTTC
ACAAATAAAGCATTTTTTTCACTGCATTCTAGTTGTGGTTTGTCCAAACTCATCAATGTATCTTATCATG
TCTGGATCATCATCGATGAATTAATTCGAGCTCCACCGCGGTGGCGGCCGCTTTACTTGTACAGCTCGTC
CATGCCGAGAGTGATCCCGGCGGCGGTCACGAACTCCAGCAGGACCATGTGATCGCGCTTCTCGTTGGGG
TCTTTGCTCAGGGCGGACTGGGTGCTCAGGTAGTGGTTGTCGGGCAGCAGCACGGGGCCGTCGCCGATGG
GGGTGTTCTGCTGGTAGTGGTCGGCGAGCTGCACGCTGCCGTCCTCGATGTTGTGGCGGATCTTGAAGTT
CACCTTGATGCCGTTCTTCTGCTTGTCGGCCATGATATAGACGTTGTGGCTGTTGTAGTTGTACTCCAGC
TTGTGCCCCAGGATGTTGCCGTCCTCCTTGAAGTCGATGCCCTTCAGCTCGATGCGGTTCACCAGGGTGT
CGCCCTCGAACTTCACCTCGGCGCGGGTCTTGTAGTTGCCGTCGTCCTTGAAGAAGATGGTGCGCTCCTG
GACGTAGCCTTCGGGCATGGCGGACTTGAAGAAGTCGTGCTGCTTCATGTGGTCGGGGTAGCGGCTGAAG
CACTGCACGCCGTAGGTCAGGGTGGTCACGAGGGTGGGCCAGGGCACGGGCAGCTTGCCGGTGGTGCAGA
TGAACTTCAGGGTCAGCTTGCCGTAGGTGGCATCGCCCTCGCCCTCGCCGGACACGCTGAACTTGTGGCC
GTTTACGTCGCCGTCCAGCTCGACCAGGATGGGCACCACCCCGGTGAACAGCTCCTCGCCCTTGCTCACC
ATGGTGGCGACCGGTGGATCCTCGAAGTTTGGGGAAAGCCCGGCAAGGGGTCCAGGGGTAGACACTGGTG
GGAGCTGCAGAGCAGAGCTGGGTGGGAGCGCGGTCACTGCTCGTTCGCGGAACCGCCGGCTCTATCCAGT
CTTCTCAGTTGCTCGCTGCAGTCGCGGTTGGAGTAGTAGGCGCCTCAGCTGGCGCCTTTATAGAAGCGCT
GTGAATGGATGGACTTCCTACGTCACTGGATATCAACCACTTTGTACAAGAAAGCTGGGTCGAGCTCAAG
CTTCGAATTCTGCAGGTCGACGGAAAGTCCCCAGCGGAAAGTCCCTCGACGGAAAGTCCCCAGCGGAAAG
TCCCTCGACGGAAAGTCCCCAGCGGAAAGTCCCTCGACCGTGCATGCATTCACAGGAAGCCTGCTTTTTT
GTACAAACTTGTTGATATCTCGAGGGCCCATCTGGCCTGTGTTTCAGACACCAGGGAGTCTCTGCTCACG
TTTCCTGCTATTTGCAGCCTCTCTATCAAGACTAATACACCTCTTCCCGCATCGGCTGCCTGTGAGAGGC
TTTTCAGCACTGCAGGATTGCTTTTCAGCCCCAAAAGAGCTAGGCTTGACACTAACAATTTTGAGAATCA
GCTTCTACTGAAGTTAAATCTGAGGTTTTACAACTTTGAGTAGCGTGTACTGGCATTAGATTGTCTGTCT
TATAGTTTGATAATTAAATACAAACAGTTCTAAAGCAGGATAAAACCTTGTATGCATTTCATTTAATGTT
TTTTGAGATTAAAAGCTTAAACAAGAATCTCTAGTTTTCTTTCTTGCTTTTACTTTTACTTCCTTAATAC
TCAAGTACAATTTTAATGGAGTACTTTTTTACTTTTACTCAAGTAAGATTCTAGCCAGATACTTTTACTT
TTAATTGAGTAAAATTTTCCCTAAGTACTTGTACTTTCACTTGAGTAAAATTTTTGAGTACTTTTTACAC
CTCTGTCAAGAACTCCTGGACAAACCTCTGACCTGTGTGGAACAGAGTGGATATGGGTGTCTGAACAGAT
ATTCACGTCTTTTGCAGATCAGAGGGCATTTCTGGTGTTGTGCAATGACCTGGGTCCAACAGGTAGGCGT
ACTCGTATCCAAGAGCATTGTTGGACAGGAGGTAGTCTCCATTCCTATAAAGAGGAAGGAATGGCACCAT
GTAGTAGCCGTCATTGTGGCCAATTGGTGCATTGGTACGTGGGTAGATGGACCGGGGAGGCTGATGAGTT
CTTAGCCAGCGCTCAAAGATGCTAGAAATGATGTAAGAAACAAATATGCAAGATGAAAGTTAAGATAAGA
TAAAAAATTAAACAAATAAATGCAATTATGTTTTGTGTTTCTATTCCACCAATAATAACCTCACGCAGTA
AAGCCACCAGATTATTTTTTGTTCTTTGCTCTGCAGGGCAACCAAACTCTAACAATTGATCTCAATTGAT
CTTTCGCTGCTCATCCAAGTACATTCACAAACTTCACTAATTGTAGCAGCTATAAACAACAGATTGTATG
AACTTTGTCAAAAACTGTGCAGTCTAATGTCATGACGTGTTTGTTACCTGTCAATGAAAGCATGGTGAAG
GAGGAAGATGGGGTCGTTGGCTGAGCCCTGGACTGAGGACATTGAGCCGTTCATGAAGACATGCAGCGCA
TTGTGCATGGTGCTCTGGCCTTGCACAGCCATGCCTGTTTCTGGGCTGGCAAAACCTACAAAGAAAAGAA
GCAGGTGAAGAAGTTACAGTTTCAATCAAGATAACAGCAAAACAAGGCTAATTAAAAGACAGCAAAAAAA
GGAGATGTAAAATATAGCTATTGATTTTCTTTACTTTTCTTTACGTAGGCAAATGTGACTTAAGTGTGTT
GTTGTATCCCCCCCCCCCCCTTTCTGTAATGAATCTGTGGAAATTATTTCTTATTTTGACTACCAATCAA
TCAATCAATCAATCAATCAATCAATCAATCAATCAATCAATCAATCAATCAATCAATCAATCAATCAATC
TACCAACCAACCAACCAACCAACGACTGTATATGAGAACTGTAATGAGTGACCTCCTCCTTCTAGTGATC
CAAACAGGAAGAAGCTCCAAATGGCATGAATGCTCCAGTGGTGGCATTCATATTAAAATCTTTATTTAAC
ATGTACTTGTTAATCATAATTTCTGTAATAACTTTTCTTTTCTGTAGCCCAAGTTGTTGATATTATAAAC
TGACCAACCAGATGCCTTAATAAAAGTATGTGCTCTCACATCCAACGTTCAAAACGTTTGACAGATTTTG
TGCAGCCCGCTTTCAAGTGGTAGGCTGTGGACTTCCAACAAGCTTACTTCTGATTGGTTAGAGGGGTTGC
CATAGGAACGGTGACTCAGACTCGACGCATCTCGGCTCTTTCTTGCTTATTGGCAACGTCTAGCTCCAAC
ACGGCGATGTCCATACAGTGAAAAATGGCAACTGAATTAACTTCATTTTGTTGGAGCCAGAAGTAAGTCA
TTTTGAATGGGTGACGTAACACTCACTCGGTCCAGTTCTCAAATACAGTCAACAAGTACTATTACATAAT
AATAGTGTGTACTACTATTACATATTATTGTAATAATGTCTGTTAAACACAGTCATAATTGAAAAAAAAC
AACTAAAACATTTATTCAAGGGTAAAGACAAATGCAGACAAATACAGAAAAGATTTAAAATAGCAGTAGA
AAATGGCAAACGGGCTTATTCATCCAAGTTTTCAGCACTTGTACAGGTGGGTAATTCCTACTATTTGGTA
CCCAATTCGCCCTATAGTGAGTCGTATTACGCGCGCTCACTGGCCGTCGTTTTACAACGTCGTGACTGGG
AAAACCCTGGCGTTACCCAACTTAATCGCCTTGCAGCACATCCCCCTTTCGCCAGCTGGCGTAATAGCGA
AGAGGCCCGCACCGATCGCCCTTCCCAACAGTTGCGCAGCCTGAATGGCGAATGGG
[124 nt withheld, positions 4887-5010]
C
[91 nt withheld, positions 5012-5102]
A
[49 nt withheld, positions 5104-5152]
CCTTTGACGTTGGAGTCCACGTTCTTT
[37 nt withheld, positions 5180-5216]
ACCCTATCTCGGTCTATTCTTTTGATTTATAAGGGATTTTGCCGATTTCGGCCTATTGGTTAAAAAATGA
GCTGATTTAACAAAAATTTAACGCGAATTTTAACAAAATATTAACGCTTACAATTTAGGTGGCACTTTTC
GGGGAAATGTGCGCGGAACCCCTATTTGTTTATTTTTCTAAATACATTCAAATATGTATCCGCTCATGAG
ACAATAACCCTGATAAATGCTTCAATAATATTGAAAAAGGAAGAGTATGAGTATTCAACATTTCCGTGTC
GCCCTTATTCCCTTTTTTGCGGCATTTTGCCTTCCTGTTTTTGCTCACCCAGAAACGCTGGTGAAAGTAA
AAGATGCTGAAGATCAGTTGGGTGCACGAGTGGGTTACATCGAACTGGATCTCAACAGCGGTAAGATCCT
TGAGAGTTTTCGCCCCGAAGAACGTTTTCCAATGATGAGCACTTTTAAAGTTCTGCTATGTGGCGCGGTA
TTATCCCGTATTGACGCCGGGCAAGAGCAACTCGGTCGCCGCATACACTATTCTCAGAATGACTTGGTTG
AGTACTCACCAGTCACAGAAAAGCATCTTACGGATGGCATGACAGTAAGAGAATTATGCAGTGCTGCCAT
AACCATGAGTGATAACACTGCGGCCAACTTACTTCTGACAACGATCGGAGGACCGAAGGAGCTAACCGCT
TTTTTGCACAACATGGGGGATCATGTAACTCGCCTTGATCGTTGGGAACCGGAGCTGAATGAAGCCATAC
CAAACGACGAGCGTGACACCACGATGCCTGTAGCAATGGCAACAACGTTGCGCAAACTATTAACTGGCGA
ACTACTTACTCTAGCTTCCCGGCAACAATTAATAGACTGGATGGAGGCGGATAAAGTTGCAGGACCACTT
CTGCGCTCGGCCCTTCCGGCTGGCTGGTTTATTGCTGATAAATCTGGAGCCGGTGAGCGTGGGTCTCGCG
GTATCATTGCAGCACTGGGGCCAGATGGTAAGCCCTCCCGTATCGTAGTTATCTACACGACGGGGAGTCA
GGCAACTATGGATGAACGAAATAGACAGATCGCTGAGATAGGTGCCTCACTGATTAAGCATTGGTAACTG
TCAGACCAAGTTTACTCATATATACTTTAGATTGATTTAAAACTTCATTTTTAATTTAAAAGGATCTAGG
TGAAGATCCTTTTTGATAATCTCATGACCAAAATCCCTTAACGTGAGTTTTCGTTCCACTGAGCGTCAGA
CCCCGTAGAAAAGATCAAAGGATCTTCTTGAGATCCTTTTTTTCTGCGCGTAATCTGCTGCTTGCAAACA
AAAAAACCACCGCTACCAGCGGTGGTTTGTTTGCCGGATCAAGAGCTACCAACTCTTTTTCCGAAGGTAA
CTGGCTTCAGCAGAGCGCAGATACCAAATACTGTTCTTCTAGTGTAGCCGTAGTTAGGCCACCACTTCAA
GAACTCTGTAGCACCGCCTACATACCTCGCTCTGCTAATCCTGTTACCAGTGGCTGCTGCCAGTGGCGAT
AAGTCGTGTCTTACCGGGTTGGACTCAAGACGATAGTTACCGGATAAGGCGCAGCGGTCGGGCTGAACGG
GGGGTTCGTGCACACAGCCCAGCTTGGAGCGAACGACCTACACCGAACTGAGATACCTACAGCGTGAGCT
ATGAGAAAGCGCCACGCTTCCCGAAGGGAGAAAGGCGGACAGGTATCCGGTAAGCGGCAGGGTCGGAACA
GGAGAGCGCACGAGGGAGCTTCCAGGGGGAAACGCCTGGTATCTTTATAGTCCTGTCGGGTTTCGCCACC
TCTGACTTGAGCGTCGATTTTTGTGATGCTCGTCAGGGGGGCGGAGCCTATGGAAAAACGCCAGCAACGC
GGCCTTTTTACGGTTCCTGGCCTTTTGCTGGCCTTTTGCTCACATGTTCTTTCCTGCGTTATCCCCTGAT
TCTGTGGATAACCGTATTACCGCCTTTGAGTGAGCTGATACCGCTCGCCGCAGCCGAACGACCGAGCGCA
GCGAGTCAGTGAGCGAGG
Features (pLannotate 1.2.2; 22 found; start..end, strand, type, name):
     11..103     +  CDS            lacI (fragment): lac repressor; lacI; The lac repressor binds to the lac operator to inhibit transcription in E. coli. This inhibition can be relieved by adding lactose or isopropyl-β-D-thiogalactopyranoside (IPTG).
    116..137     +  protein_bind   CAP binding site: CAP binding activates transcription in the presence of cAMP. E. coli catabolite activator protein
    152..182     +  promoter       lac promoter: promoter for the E. coli lac operon
    190..206     +  protein_bind   lac operator: The lac repressor binds to the lac operator to inhibit transcription in E. coli. This inhibition can be relieved by adding lactose or isopropyl-β-D-thiogalactopyranoside (IPTG). lac repressor encoded by lacI
    251..269     +  promoter       T3 promoter: promoter for bacteriophage T3 RNA polymerase
    282..322     +  misc_feature   MCS (fragment): pBluescript multiple cloning site
    888..971     +  CDS            large T antigen (fragment): large T antigen from SV40 (simian virus 40)
    994..1128    +  polyA_signal   SV40 poly(A) signal: SV40 polyadenylation signal
   1148..1172    +  misc_feature   MCS (fragment): pBluescript multiple cloning site
   1173..1892    -  CDS            EGFP: the original enhanced GFP (Yang et al., 1996) mammalian codon-optimized
   2136..2160    +  protein_bind   attB2: mutant version of attB; recombination site for the Gateway® BP reaction BP Clonase™
   2160..2185    +  misc_feature   MCS (fragment): multiple cloning site
   2192..2216    -  LTR            3' LTR (fragment): 3' long terminal repeat (LTR) from HIV-1
   2221..2245    -  LTR            3' LTR (fragment): 3' long terminal repeat (LTR) from HIV-1
   2250..2274    -  LTR            3' LTR (fragment): 3' long terminal repeat (LTR) from HIV-1
   2298..2322    -  protein_bind   attB1: mutant version of attB; recombination site for the Gateway® BP reaction BP Clonase™
   4701..4719    -  promoter       T7 promoter: promoter for bacteriophage T7 RNA polymerase
   4727..4882    +  CDS            lacZα (fragment): LacZα fragment of β-galactosidase; lacZ fragment
   4887..5315    +  rep_origin     f1 ori (sequence partly withheld): f1 bacteriophage origin of replication; arrow indicates direction of (+) strand synthesis
   5368..5472    +  promoter       AmpR promoter: bla
   5473..6333    +  CDS            AmpR: β-lactamase; bla; confers resistance to ampicillin, carbenicillin, and related antibiotics
   6504..7092    +  rep_origin     ori: high-copy-number ColE1/pMB1/pBR322/pUC origin of replication
