[The description below was written by a language model from this plasmid's Addgene catalogue record and pLannotate feature annotations shown in this document.]
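Description:
pNFkB:eGFP is an ampicillin-selected reporter plasmid built on the pT2cfosGW backbone by Gateway cloning. The associated publication used it to follow NF-κB activation in the zebrafish digestive tract during microbial colonization. The bacterial portion looks pBluescript-derived. It has a high-copy ColE1/pUC origin, the β-lactamase (AmpR) gene with its own promoter, an f1 origin, lac promoter/operator and lacZα remnants, and flanking T3 and T7 promoters that serve as sequencing primer sites.

The payload lies on the reverse strand of the 7,264 nt sequence record. An attB1–attB2 Gateway-recombined segment contains three short, regularly spaced matches that the annotation software labels as HIV-1 3' LTR fragments. Because the HIV-1 LTR enhancer carries κB motifs, these matches most likely represent tandem NF-κB binding sites rather than any lentiviral function, although the record does not explicitly say so. Downstream of attB2 in the direction of transcription there is an unannotated gap of roughly 240 bp and then the EGFP coding sequence, followed by an SV40 polyadenylation region. The backbone name suggests that a c-fos minimal promoter occupies this gap and that Tol2 transposon arms surround the cassette for genomic integration. Neither element is annotated, however, and a stretch of more than 2 kb between attB1 and the T7 promoter carries no features at all.

In this design, EGFP fluorescence should report NF-κB transcriptional activity, with the binding sites conferring inducibility on an otherwise weak promoter. The evident use is generating transgenic zebrafish reporter lines for in vivo imaging of where and when NF-κB signalling occurs.
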