Addgene plasmid #44922: pNFkB:eGFP
Depositing lab: John Rawls. Depositing organization: University of North Carolina at Chapel Hill. Publication: Microbial colonization induces dynamic temporal and spatial patterns of NF-kappaB activation in the zebrafish digestive tract. Kanther M, Sun X, Muhlbauer M, Mackey LC, Flynn EJ 3rd, Bagnat M, Jobin C, Rawls JF. Gastroenterology. 2011 Jul;141(1):197-207. doi: 10.1053/j.gastro.2011.03.042. Epub 2011 Mar 24. PubMed 21439961.
Backbone
  Vector backbone: pT2cfosGW
Growth in bacteria
  Bacterial resistance: Ampicillin, 100 μg/mL
  Growth temperature: 37°C
  Growth strain: DH5alpha
  Copy number: Unknown
Gene/Insert
  Gene/Insert name: EGFP
  Species: JellyFish
  Cloning method: Gateway Cloning
  Sequencing primers: 5′ T7; 3′ T3
Terms and licenses: Academic/Nonprofit Terms; Industry Terms: Not Available to Industry
How to cite: pNFkB:eGFP was a gift from John Rawls (Addgene plasmid # 44922 ; http://n2t.net/addgene:44922 ; RRID:Addgene_44922)
