>Addgene plasmid #44922 | pNFkB:eGFP | addgene partial sequence | sequence record 63664 | T7 5'-TAATACGACTCACTATAGGG-3'
AAGTAGGGATCCCACCTGTCAGTGCTGAAAACTTGGATGAATAAGCCCGTTTGCCATTTTCTACNGCTAT
TTTAAATCTTTTCTGTATTTGTCTGCATTTGTCTTTACCCTTGAATAAATGTTTTAGTTGTTTTTTTTCA
ATTATGACTGTGTTTAACAGACATTATTACAATAATATGTAATAGTAGTACACACTATTATTATGTAATA
GTACTTGTTGACTGTATTTGAGAACTGGACCGAGTGAGTGTTACGTCACCCATTCAAAATGACTTACTTC
TGGCTCCAACAAAATGAAGTTAATTCAGTTGCCATTTTTCACTGTATGGACATCGCCGTGTTGGAGCTAG
ACGTTGCCAATAAGCAAGAAAGAGCCGAGATGCGTCGAGTCTGAGTCACCGTTCCTATGGCAACCCCTCT
AACCAATCAGAAGTAAGCTTGTTGGAAGTCCACAGCCTACCACTTGAAAGCGGGCTGCACAAAATCTGTC
AAACGTTTTGAACGTTGGATGTGAGAGCACATACTTTTATTAAGGCATCTGGTTGGTCAGTTTATAATAT
CAACAACTTGGGCTACAGAAAAGAAAAGTTATTACAGAAATTATGATTAACAAGTACATGTTAAATAAAG
ATTTTAATATGAATGCCACCACTGGAGCATTCATGCCATTTGGAGCTTCTTCCTGTTTGGATCACTAGAA
GGAGGGAGGTCACTCATTACAGTTCTCATATACAGTCGGTTGGTTGGGTTGGTTGGTTGGTAGATTGATT
GATTGATTGATTGATTGGATTGATTGATTGATTGATTGATTGATTGATTGATTGAATGATTGATGGD
