>Addgene plasmid #44922 | pNFkB:eGFP | addgene partial sequence | sequence record 64206 | EGFP-N 5'-CGTCGCCGTCCAGCTCGACCAG-3'
TCTCGCCCTTGCTCACCATGGTGGCGACCGGTGGATCCTCGAAGTTTGGGGAAAGCCCGGCAAGGGGTCC
AGGGGTAGACACTGGTGGGAGCTGCAGAGCAGAGCTGGGTGGGAGCGCGGTCACTGCTCGTTCGCGGAAC
CGCCGGCTCTATCCAGTCTTCTCAGTTGCTCGCTGCAGTCGCGGTTGGAGTAGTAGGCGCCTCAGCTGGC
GCCTTTATAGAAGCGCTGTGAATGGATGGACTTCCTACGTCACTGGATATCAACCACTTTGTACAAGAAA
GCTGGGTCGAGCTCAAGCTTCGAATTCTGCAGGTCGACGGAAAGTCCCCAGCGGAAAGTCCCTCGACGGA
AAGTCCCCAGCGGAAAGTCCCTCGACGGAAAGTCCCCAGCGGAAAGTCCCTCGACCGTGCATGCATTCAC
AGGAAGCCTGCTTTTTTGTACAAACTTGTTGATATCTCGAGGGCCCATCTGGCCTGTGTTTCAGACACCA
GGGAGTCTCTGCTCACGTTTCCTGCTATTTGCAGCCTCTCTATCAAGACTAATACACCTCTTCCCGCATC
GGCTGCCTGTGAGAGGCTTTTCAGCACTGCAGGATTGCTTTTCAGCCCCAAAAGAGCTAGGCTTGACACT
AACAATTTTGAGAATCAGCTTCTACTGAAGTTAAATCTGAGGTTTTACAACTTTGAGTAGCGTGTACTGG
CATTAGATTGTCTGTCTTATAGTTTGATAATTAAATACAAACAGTTCTAAAGCAGGATAAAACCTTGTAT
GCATTTCATTTAATGTTTTTTGAGATTAAAAGCTTAAACAAGAATCTCTAGTTTTCTTTCTTGCTTTTAC
TTTTACTTCCTTAATACTCAAGTACAATTTTAATGGAGTACTTTTTTACTTTTACTCAAGTAAGATTCTA
GCCAGATACTTTTACTTTTAATTGAGTAAAATTTTCCCTAA
